>Addgene plasmid #172605 | pcDNA3.1-AMBRA1-3xFLAG | addgene full sequence | sequence record 340135 | Addgene NGS Result
GACGGATCGGGAGATCTCCCGATCCCCTATGGTGCACTCTCAGTACAATCTGCTCTGATGCCGCATAGTT
AAGCCAGTATCTGCTCCCTGCTTGTGTGTTGGAGGTCGCTGAGTAGTGCGCGAGCAAAATTTAAGCTACA
ACAAGGCAAGGCTTGACCGACAATTGCATGAAGAATCTGCTTAGGGTTAGGCGTTTTGCGCTGCTTCGCG
ATGTACGGGCCAGATATACGCGTTGACATTGATTATTGACTAGTTATTAATAGTAATCAATTACGGGGTC
ATTAGTTCATAGCCCATATATGGAGTTCCGCGTTACATAACTTACGGTAAATGGCCCGCCTGGCTGACCG
CCCAACGACCCCCGCCCATTGACGTCAATAATGACGTATGTTCCCATAGTAACGCCAATAGGGACTTTCC
ATTGACGTCAATGGGTGGAGTATTTACGGTAAACTGCCCACTTGGCAGTACATCAAGTGTATCATATGCC
AAGTACGCCCCCTATTGACGTCAATGACGGTAAATGGCCCGCCTGGCATTATGCCCAGTACATGACCTTA
TGGGACTTTCCTACTTGGCAGTACATCTACGTATTAGTCATCGCTATTACCATGGTGATGCGGTTTTGGC
AGTACATCAATGGGCGTGGATAGCGGTTTGACTCACGGGGATTTCCAAGTCTCCACCCCATTGACGTCAA
TGGGAGTTTGTTTTGGCACCAAAATCAACGGGACTTTCCAAAATGTCGTAACAACTCCGCCCCATTGACG
CAAATGGGCGGTAGGCGTGTACGGTGGGAGGTCTATATAAGCAGAGCTCTCTGGCTAACTAGAGAACCCA
CTGCTTACTGGCTTATCGAAATTAATACGACTCACTATAGGGAGACCCAAGCTTGATATCGCCACCATGA
AGGTTGTCCCAGAAAAGAATGCTGTCCGGATACTCTGGGGGCGAGAACGGGGTGCTCGGGCCATGGGAGC
TCAGCGGCTTCTGCAGGAGCTGGTAGAGGATAAAACCCGGTGGATGAAATGGGAGGGCAAGAGAGTAGAA
CTGCCGGATAGTCCACGCTCTACCTTCTTATTGGCCTTCAGCCCAGACAGGACTCTCTTAGCCTCCACCC
ATGTGAACCATAATATCTATATTACGGAGGTGAAGACTGGCAAGTGTGTTCATTCCCTGATTGGACACCG
CCGTACTCCATGGTGTGTCACTTTTCATCCCACCATCTCAGGCCTTATTGCTTCTGGCTGCCTAGATGGG
GAGGTTAGGATTTGGGATTTACACGGTGGCAGTGAAAGCTGGTTCACAGATAGCAACAATGCCATTGCCT
CCCTGGCTTTCCACCCTACGGCTCAGCTCCTGCTGATTGCCACTGCCAATGAGATCCACTTCTGGGACTG
GAGTCGACGGGAACCCTTTGCTGTGGTGAAGACAGCTAGTGAGATGGAACGGGTCCGTCTGGTGAGATTT
GATCCACTTGGACACTACTTACTCACAGCAATTGTTAACCCCTCTAATCAACAGGGTGATGACGAACCAG
AGATCCCCATAGATGGAACAGAATTATCCCACTACCGTCAGCGTGCCCTCCTGCAATCACAGCCAGTTCG
CCGGACGCCTCTCCTCCACAATTTCCTGCACATGCTGTCCTCCCGCTCTTCTGGCATCCAGACCGAGCCC
TTCCATCCCCCGGAGCAGGCCTCGTCAACGCAGCAGGACCAGGGCCTCCTGAACCGGCCGTCTGCCTTCA
GTACAGTCCAGAGCAGCACTGCCGGCAACACGCTCCGCAACCTCAGTCTGGGTCCTACCCGCCGCTCTTT
GGGAGGGCCTCTGTCTAGCCACCCTTCTAGGTATCACCGAGAAATAGCTCCTGGGTTGACAGGATCTGAG
TGGACCCGGACAGTACTCAGTCTGAACTCCCGCTCTGAGGCGGAATCCATGCCCCCGCCCAGAACCAGTG
CCTCTTCGGTGAGTTTGCTGTCTGTGCTGAGACAGCAGGAAGGTGGCTCTCAGGCATCTGTGTACACTTC
AGCCACAGAAGGGAGGGGTTTTCCGGCATCAGGGTTGGCAACTGAGTCAGATGGAGGGAATGGCTCCAGC
CAAAACAACTCGGGCAGCATTCGCCATGAGCTTCAGTGTGACCTGAGACGCTTCTTTCTGGAGTATGACC
GGCTTCAGGAGCTGGATCAGAGCCTGAGTGGGGAAGCTCCCCAGACCCAACAGGCCCAGGAAATGCTCAA
CAATAACATTGAATCTGAGAGGCCAGGCCCTTCCCACCAGCCCACCCCACACAGCAGTGAGAACAACTCC
AACCTGTCCCGTGGCCACCTGAATCGCTGTCGTGCTTGCCACAATCTCCTGACCTTCAACAACGATACCC
TGCGCTGGGAAAGAACCACACCTAACTACTCCTCTGGCGAGGCTAGTTCCTCTTGGCAGGTCCCCAGCTC
CTTTGAGAGTGTGCCATCAAGTGGCAGCCAGTTGCCACCTCTCGAGCGGACTGAGGGCCAAACGCCCAGC
TCCAGCAGGCTGGAGTTGAGCAGCTCTGCTAGTCCGCAGGAGGAGAGGACTGTGGGGGTGGCCTTTAACC
AGGAGACAGGCCACTGGGAAAGAATTTACACCCAGTCCAGCAGATCTGGAACTGTGTCACAGGAGGCCTT
ACATCAGGATATGCCTGAGGAGAGCTCTGAGGAGGATTCACTCAGGAGGAGGCTGCTGGAATCTTCCCTC
ATTTCATTATCCCGTTATGATGGAGCAGGATCCAGAGAGCACCCAATTTACCCAGACCCAGCGAGATTAT
CTCCTGCTGCATACTACGCCCAGAGGATGATCCAGTATCTCTCACGGAGAGACAGTATTCGCCAGCGCTC
CATGCGCTACCAACAGAACCGTCTCCGTTCTTCCACCTCCTCCTCTTCCTCAGACAACCAGGGTCCATCA
GTAGAGGGAACCGACTTGGAATTTGAGGACTTTGAGGACAATGGTGACAGATCCAGGCACCGAGCTCCAC
GCAATGCCCGGATGTCTGCACCTTCGCTTGGACGCTTTGTCCCAAGGCGTTTCTTGCTGCCTGAGTACTT
GCCTTATGCTGGGATTTTTCATGAACGTGGACAGCCTGGCTTGGCTACTCACTCTTCTGTTAACAGGGTC
CTGGCAGGGGCAGTGATCGGTGATGGACAGTCTGCTGTGGCCAGTAACATTGCCAATACTACCTACCGGC
TCCAGTGGTGGGACTTCACTAAGTTTGACCTCCCTGAAATCAGTAATGCTTCCGTGAATGTGCTGGTGCA
GAACTGCAAGATCTACAATGATGCCAGCTGTGACATTTCTGCAGATGGCCAGCTCCTGGCAGCTTTCATC
CCCAGCAGCCAGAGGGGCTTTCCTGATGAAGGCATCCTGGCAGTGTACTCCCTGGCCCCCCATAACCTGG
GCGAAATGCTCTACACCAAGCGATTTGGTCCCAATGCCATTTCGGTGAGCCTGTCCCCAATGGGCAGATA
TGTAATGGTGGGCTTGGCCTCACGAAGGATCCTGCTGCACCCCTCCACAGAGCACATGGTGGCCCAGGTC
TTCAGGCTGCAACAGGCCCATGGTGGAGAGACCTCCATGAGGAGAGTTTTCAACGTCCTTTATCCCATGC
CTGCCGACCAGCGGAGACATGTCAGTATCAACTCTGCCCGTTGGCTGCCTGAGCCAGGGCTTGGCTTGGC
CTATGGTACTAACAAAGGAGACCTGGTGATCTGCCGACCAGAGGCCTTAAACTCTGGTGTTGAGTACTAC
TGGGACCAGCTGAACGAGACGGTCTTCACTGTCCATTCCAACAGCAGGAGCAGCGAGCGGCCTGGAACCA
GCAGAGCCACATGGAGGACAGACAGAGACATGGGGCTGATGAATGCCATTGGGCTTCAGCCCCGGAACCC
TGCCACCTCAGTGACATCTCAGGGCACCGAGACTCTGGCCCTTCAGCTGCAGAATGCCGAAACACAGACT
GAGAGGGAGGTGCCGGAGCCAGGGACAGCCGCCTCAGGTCCTGGTGAAGGTGAGGGTTCAGAGTATGGTG
CCAGTGGAGAAGATGCGCTCAGCAGGATCCAGAGGCTGATGGCGGAGGGCGGCATGACAGCCGTGGTGCA
GCGGGAGCAGAGCACCACCATGGCCTCCATGGGCGGCTTCGGCAACAACATCATCGTCAGCCACCGCATT
CACCGCAGCTCTCAGACGGGCACTGAACCTGGTGCCGCCCACACCTCCTCACCCCAGCCCTCCACCTCTC
GGGGACTGCTCCCAGAGGCCGGGCAACTGGCAGAGCGAGGCCTAAGCCCCCGGACAGCTTCCTGGGACCA
GCCTGGTACCCCTGGGCGGGAGCCAACCCAGCCAACCCTGCCCTCTTCCTCCCCTGTCCCCATTCCTGTT
TCCCTTCCCAGCGCTGAGGGACCAACCGTCCACTGCGAGTTGACCAATAACAACCACCTTCTGGATGGTG
GCAGCAGCAGGGGGGACGCTGCAGGCCCTAGGGGAGAACCACGGAACAGGGGCGGCCGCATGGACTACAA
GGACCACGACGGCGACTACAAGGACCACGACATCGACTACAAGGACGACGACGACAAGTAACTCGAGTCT
AGAGGGCCCTATTCTATAGTGTCACCTAAATGCTAGAGCTCGCTGATCAGCCTCGACTGTGCCTTCTAGT
TGCCAGCCATCTGTTGTTTGCCCCTCCCCCGTGCCTTCCTTGACCCTGGAAGGTGCCACTCCCACTGTCC
TTTCCTAATAAAATGAGGAAATTGCATCGCATTGTCTGAGTAGGTGTCATTCTATTCTGGGGGGTGGGGT
GGGGCAGGACAGCAAGGGGGAGGATTGGGAAGACAATAGCAGGCATGCTGGGGATGCGGTGGGCTCTATG
GCTTCTGAGGCGGAAAGAACCAGCTGGGGCTCTAGGGGGTATCCCC
[124 nt withheld, positions 4947-5070]
C
[91 nt withheld, positions 5072-5162]
A
[49 nt withheld, positions 5164-5212]
CCTTTGACGTTGGAGTCCACGTTCTTT
[37 nt withheld, positions 5240-5276]
ACCCTATCTCGGTCTATTCTTTTGATTTATAAGGGATTTTGCCGATTTCGGCCTATTGGTTAAAAAATGA
GCTGATTTAACAAAAATTTAACGCGAATTAATTCTGTGGAATGTGTGTCAGTTAGGGTGTGGAAAGTCCC
CAGGCTCCCCAGCAGGCAGAAGTATGCAAAGCATGCATCTCAATTAGTCAGCAACCAGGTGTGGAAAGTC
CCCAGGCTCCCCAGCAGGCAGAAGTATGCAAAGCATGCATCTCAATTAGTCAGCAACCATAGTCCCGCCC
CTAACTCCGCCCATCCCGCCCCTAACTCCGCCCAGTTCCGCCCATTCTCCGCCCCATGGCTGACTAATTT
TTTTTATTTATGCAGAGGCCGAGGCCGCCTCTGCCTCTGAGCTATTCCAGAAGTAGTGAGGAGGCTTTTT
TGGAGGCCTAGGCTTTTGCAAAAAGCTCCCGGGAGCTTGTATATCCATTTTCGGATCTGATCAAGAGACA
GGATGAGGATCGTTTCGCATGATTGAACAAGATGGATTGCACGCAGGTTCTCCGGCCGCTTGGGTGGAGA
GGCTATTCGGCTATGACTGGGCACAACAGACAATCGGCTGCTCTGATGCCGCCGTGTTCCGGCTGTCAGC
GCAGGGGCGCCCGGTTCTTTTTGTCAAGACCGACCTGTCCGGTGCCCTGAATGAACTGCAGGACGAGGCA
GCGCGGCTATCGTGGCTGGCCACGACGGGCGTTCCTTGCGCAGCTGTGCTCGACGTTGTCACTGAAGCGG
GAAGGGACTGGCTGCTATTGGGCGAAGTGCCGGGGCAGGATCTCCTGTCATCTCACCTTGCTCCTGCCGA
GAAAGTATCCATCATGGCTGATGCAATGCGGCGGCTGCATACGCTTGATCCGGCTACCTGCCCATTCGAC
CACCAAGCGAAACATCGCATCGAGCGAGCACGTACTCGGATGGAAGCCGGTCTTGTCGATCAGGATGATC
TGGACGAAGAGCATCAGGGGCTCGCGCCAGCCGAACTGTTCGCCAGGCTCAAGGCGCGCATGCCCGACGG
CGAGGATCTCGTCGTGACCCATGGCGATGCCTGCTTGCCGAATATCATGGTGGAAAATGGCCGCTTTTCT
GGATTCATCGACTGTGGCCGGCTGGGTGTGGCGGACCGCTATCAGGACATAGCGTTGGCTACCCGTGATA
TTGCTGAAGAGCTTGGCGGCGAATGGGCTGACCGCTTCCTCGTGCTTTACGGTATCGCCGCTCCCGATTC
GCAGCGCATCGCCTTCTATCGCCTTCTTGACGAGTTCTTCTGAGCGGGACTCTGGGGTTCGAAATGACCG
ACCAAGCGACGCCCAACCTGCCATCACGAGATTTCGATTCCACCGCCGCCTTCTATGAAAGGTTGGGCTT
CGGAATCGTTTTCCGGGACGCCGGCTGGATGATCCTCCAGCGCGGGGATCTCATGCTGGAGTTCTTCGCC
CACCCCAACTTGTTTATTGCAGCTTATAATGGTTACAAATAAAGCAATAGCATCACAAATTTCACAAATA
AAGCATTTTTTTCACTGCATTCTAGTTGTGGTTTGTCCAAACTCATCAATGTATCTTATCATGTCTGTAT
ACCGTCGACCTCTAGCTAGAGCTTGGCGTAATCATGGTCATAGCTGTTTCCTGTGTGAAATTGTTATCCG
CTCACAATTCCACACAACATACGAGCCGGAAGCATAAAGTGTAAAGCCTGGGGTGCCTAATGAGTGAGCT
AACTCACATTAATTGCGTTGCGCTCACTGCCCGCTTTCCAGTCGGGAAACCTGTCGTGCCAGCTGCATTA
ATGAATCGGCCAACGCGCGGGGAGAGGCGGTTTGCGTATTGGGCGCTCTTCCGCTTCCTCGCTCACTGAC
TCGCTGCGCTCGGTCGTTCGGCTGCGGCGAGCGGTATCAGCTCACTCAAAGGCGGTAATACGGTTATCCA
CAGAATCAGGGGATAACGCAGGAAAGAACATGTGAGCAAAAGGCCAGCAAAAGGCCAGGAACCGTAAAAA
GGCCGCGTTGCTGGCGTTTTTCCATAGGCTCCGCCCCCCTGACGAGCATCACAAAAATCGACGCTCAAGT
CAGAGGTGGCGAAACCCGACAGGACTATAAAGATACCAGGCGTTTCCCCCTGGAAGCTCCCTCGTGCGCT
CTCCTGTTCCGACCCTGCCGCTTACCGGATACCTGTCCGCCTTTCTCCCTTCGGGAAGCGTGGCGCTTTC
TCATAGCTCACGCTGTAGGTATCTCAGTTCGGTGTAGGTCGTTCGCTCCAAGCTGGGCTGTGTGCACGAA
CCCCCCGTTCAGCCCGACCGCTGCGCCTTATCCGGTAACTATCGTCTTGAGTCCAACCCGGTAAGACACG
ACTTATCGCCACTGGCAGCAGCCACTGGTAACAGGATTAGCAGAGCGAGGTATGTAGGCGGTGCTACAGA
GTTCTTGAAGTGGTGGCCTAACTACGGCTACACTAGAAGAACAGTATTTGGTATCTGCGCTCTGCTGAAG
CCAGTTACCTTCGGAAAAAGAGTTGGTAGCTCTTGATCCGGCAAACAAACCACCGCTGGTAGCGGTGGTT
TTTTTGTTTGCAAGCAGCAGATTACGCGCAGAAAAAAAGGATCTCAAGAAGATCCTTTGATCTTTTCTAC
GGGGTCTGACGCTCAGTGGAACGAAAACTCACGTTAAGGGATTTTGGTCATGAGATTATCAAAAAGGATC
TTCACCTAGATCCTTTTAAATTAAAAATGAAGTTTTAAATCAATCTAAAGTATATATGAGTAAACTTGGT
CTGACAGTTACCAATGCTTAATCAGTGAGGCACCTATCTCAGCGATCTGTCTATTTCGTTCATCCATAGT
TGCCTGACTCCCCGTCGTGTAGATAACTACGATACGGGAGGGCTTACCATCTGGCCCCAGTGCTGCAATG
ATACCGCGAGACCCACGCTCACCGGCTCCAGATTTATCAGCAATAAACCAGCCAGCCGGAAGGGCCGAGC
GCAGAAGTGGTCCTGCAACTTTATCCGCCTCCATCCAGTCTATTAATTGTTGCCGGGAAGCTAGAGTAAG
TAGTTCGCCAGTTAATAGTTTGCGCAACGTTGTTGCCATTGCTACAGGCATCGTGGTGTCACGCTCGTCG
TTTGGTATGGCTTCATTCAGCTCCGGTTCCCAACGATCAAGGCGAGTTACATGATCCCCCATGTTGTGCA
AAAAAGCGGTTAGCTCCTTCGGTCCTCCGATCGTTGTCAGAAGTAAGTTGGCCGCAGTGTTATCACTCAT
GGTTATGGCAGCACTGCATAATTCTCTTACTGTCATGCCATCCGTAAGATGCTTTTCTGTGACTGGTGAG
TACTCAACCAAGTCATTCTGAGAATAGTGTATGCGGCGACCGAGTTGCTCTTGCCCGGCGTCAATACGGG
ATAATACCGCGCCACATAGCAGAACTTTAAAAGTGCTCATCATTGGAAAACGTTCTTCGGGGCGAAAACT
CTCAAGGATCTTACCGCTGTTGAGATCCAGTTCGATGTAACCCACTCGTGCACCCAACTGATCTTCAGCA
TCTTTTACTTTCACCAGCGTTTCTGGGTGAGCAAAAACAGGAAGGCAAAATGCCGCAAAAAAGGGAATAA
GGGCGACACGGAAATGTTGAATACTCATACTCTTCCTTTTTCAATATTATTGAAGCATTTATCAGGGTTA
TTGTCTCATGAGCGGATACATATTTGAATGTATTTAGAAAAATAAACAAATAGGGGTTCCGCGCACATTT
CCCCGAAAAGTGCCACCTGACGTC
Features (pLannotate 1.2.2; 22 found; start..end, strand, type, name):
     28..80      -  misc_feature   bom (fragment): basis of mobility region from pBR322
    235..614     +  enhancer       CMV enhancer: human cytomegalovirus immediate early enhancer
    615..818     +  promoter       CMV promoter: human cytomegalovirus (CMV) immediate early promoter
    814..847     +  LTR            5' LTR (truncated) (fragment): truncated 5' long terminal repeat (LTR) from HIV-1
    863..881     +  promoter       T7 promoter: promoter for bacteriophage T7 RNA polymerase
    907..4530    +  CDS            AMBRA1 (fragment): AMRA1_HUMAN - Also known as KIAA1736. Experimental evidence at protein level: Swiss-Prot protein existence level 1. Regulates autophagy and development of the nervous system. Involved in autophagy in controlling protein turnover during neuronal development, and in regulating normal cell survival and proliferation (By similarity). From Homo sapiens (Human).
   4588..4608    +  CDS            FLAG (fragment): FLAG® epitope tag, followed by an enterokinase cleavage site
   4633..4651    -  promoter       SP6 promoter: promoter for bacteriophage SP6 RNA polymerase
   4677..4901    +  polyA_signal   bGH poly(A) signal: bovine growth hormone polyadenylation signal
   4905..4926    +  promoter       SV40 promoter (fragment): SV40 enhancer and early promoter
   4947..5375    +  rep_origin     f1 ori (sequence partly withheld): f1 bacteriophage origin of replication; arrow indicates direction of (+) strand synthesis
   5389..5718    +  promoter       SV40 promoter: SV40 enhancer and early promoter
   5785..6576    +  CDS            neo: KKA2_KLEPN - Also known as kan, nptII. Experimental evidence at protein level: Swiss-Prot protein existence level 1. Resistance to kanamycin, neomycin, paromomycin, ribostamycin, butirosin and gentamicin B. From Klebsiella pneumoniae.
   6600..6758    +  CDS            ble (fragment): BLE_KLEPN - Experimental evidence at protein level: Swiss-Prot protein existence level 1. Binding protein with a strong affinity to the bleomycin family of antibiotics. Binds to CL990; an antimitotic-antibiotic compound. From Klebsiella pneumoniae.
   6753..6874    +  polyA_signal   SV40 poly(A) signal: SV40 polyadenylation signal
   6947..6963    -  protein_bind   lac operator: The lac repressor binds to the lac operator to inhibit transcription in E. coli. This inhibition can be relieved by adding lactose or isopropyl-β-D-thiogalactopyranoside (IPTG). lac repressor encoded by lacI
   6971..7001    -  promoter       lac promoter: promoter for the E. coli lac operon
   7016..7037    -  protein_bind   CAP binding site: CAP binding activates transcription in the presence of cAMP. E. coli catabolite activator protein
   7050..7142    -  CDS            lacI (fragment): lac repressor; lacI; The lac repressor binds to the lac operator to inhibit transcription in E. coli. This inhibition can be relieved by adding lactose or isopropyl-β-D-thiogalactopyranoside (IPTG).
   7325..7913    -  rep_origin     ori: high-copy-number ColE1/pMB1/pBR322/pUC origin of replication
   8084..8944    -  CDS            AmpR: β-lactamase; bla; confers resistance to ampicillin, carbenicillin, and related antibiotics
   8945..9049    -  promoter       AmpR promoter: bla
