[The description below was written by a language model from this plasmid's Addgene catalogue record and pLannotate feature annotations shown in this document.]
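Description:
pcDNA3.1-AMBRA1-3xFLAG is a mammalian expression plasmid of about 9.1 kb built on the Invitrogen pcDNA3.1 backbone, carrying the human AMBRA1 coding sequence (also known as DCAF3 or WDR94) fused at its C terminus to a 3xFLAG epitope tag. In bacteria it is maintained at high copy from a ColE1/pUC-type origin and selected with ampicillin through the β-lactamase gene and its native promoter. An f1 origin is also present, which allows single-stranded DNA production. In mammalian cells, an SV40 early promoter drives the neomycin phosphotransferase gene, terminated by an SV40 polyadenylation signal, so stable transfectants can be selected with G418.

The expression cassette places the AMBRA1 open reading frame downstream of the human cytomegalovirus immediate-early enhancer and promoter for strong constitutive transcription, with the bovine growth hormone polyadenylation signal providing 3′ end processing. A T7 promoter lies just upstream of the insert and an SP6 promoter sits in reverse orientation just downstream; these can serve for in vitro transcription or as sequencing sites. The automated annotation marks AMBRA1 as a fragment match and detects only a single FLAG unit shortly after it, which is consistent with the catalogued C-terminal 3xFLAG tag but does not resolve it in full. Other small fragment hits (an HIV-1 LTR piece, ble, lacI, bom) look like backbone remnants or incidental matches rather than functional parts. The cloning sites are not recorded.

The plasmid is intended for expressing tagged AMBRA1 in mammalian cells, where the FLAG epitope allows detection and immunopurification. It was deposited with a study identifying the CRL4–AMBRA1 ubiquitin ligase as a regulator of D-type cyclins.
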