Addgene plasmid #172605: pcDNA3.1-AMBRA1-3xFLAG
Purpose: Expresses 3xFLAG-tagged AMBRA1 in mammalian cells
Depositing lab: Michele Pagano. Depositing organization: NYU Grossman School of Medicine. Publication: CRL4(AMBRA1) is a master regulator of D-type cyclins. Simoneschi D, Rona G, Zhou N, Jeong YT, Jiang S, Milletti G, Arbini AA, O'Sullivan A, Wang AA, Nithikasem S, Keegan S, Siu Y, Cianfanelli V, Maiani E, Nazio F, Cecconi F, Boccalatte F, Fenyo D, Jones DR, Busino L, Pagano M. Nature. 2021 Apr;592(7856):789-793. doi: 10.1038/s41586-021-03445-y. Epub 2021 Apr 14. PubMed 33854235.
Backbone
  Vector backbone: pcDNA3.1
  Backbone manufacturer: Invitrogen
  Vector type: Mammalian Expression
  Selectable markers: Neomycin (select with G418)
Growth in bacteria
  Bacterial resistance: Ampicillin, 100 μg/mL
  Growth temperature: 37°C
  Growth strain: DH5alpha
  Copy number: High Copy
Gene/Insert
  Gene/Insert name: AMBRA1 (alt name: DCAF3)
  Species: H. sapiens (human)
  Entrez Gene: AMBRA1 (a.k.a. DCAF3, WDR94)
  Promoter: CMV
  Tag / fusion protein: 3xFLAG (C terminal on insert)
  Cloning method: Restriction Enzyme; 5′ cloning site Unknown (unknown if destroyed); 3′ cloning site Unknown (unknown if destroyed)
  Sequencing primers: 5′ CMV Forward; 3′ BGH Reverse
Terms and licenses: Academic/Nonprofit Terms; Industry Terms: Not Available to Industry
How to cite: pcDNA3.1-AMBRA1-3xFLAG was a gift from Michele Pagano (Addgene plasmid # 172605 ; http://n2t.net/addgene:172605 ; RRID:Addgene_172605)
